>Addgene plasmid #64846 | pLVX-Tight-Puro_Nkx6.2 | depositor full sequence | sequence record 109344 | pLVX-Tight-Puro_Nkx6.2 sequence 8596 bps
TGGAAGGGCTAATTCACTCCCAAAGAAGACAAGATATCCTTGATCTGTGGATCTACCACACACAAGGCTA
CTTCCCTGATTAGCAGAACTACACACCAGGGCCAGGGGTCAGATATCCACTGACCTTTGGATGGTGCTAC
AAGCTAGTACCAGTTGAGCCAGATAAGGTAGAAGAGGCCAATAAAGGAGAGAACACCAGCTTGTTACACC
CTGTGAGCCTGCATGGGATGGATGACCCGGAGAGAGAAGTGTTAGAGTGGAGGTTTGACAGCCGCCTAGC
ATTTCATCACGTGGCCCGAGAGCTGCATCCGGAGTACTTCAAGAACTGCTGATATCGAGCTTGCTACAAG
GGACTTTCCGCTGGGGACTTTCCAGGGAGGCGTGGCCTGGGCGGGACTGGGGAGTGGCGAGCCCTCAGAT
CCTGCATATAAGCAGCTGCTTTTTGCCTGTACTGGGTCTCTCTGGTTAGACCAGATCTGAGCCTGGGAGC
TCTCTGGCTAACTAGGGAACCCACTGCTTAAGCCTCAATAAAGCTTGCCTTGAGTGCTTCAAGTAGTGTG
TGCCCGTCTGTTGTGTGACTCTGGTAACTAGAGATCCCTCAGACCCTTTTAGTCAGTGTGGAAAATCTCT
AGCAGTGGCGCCCGAACAGGGACTTGAAAGCGAAAGGGAAACCAGAGGAGCTCTCTCGACGCAGGACTCG
GCTTGCTGAAGCGCGCACGGCAAGAGGCGAGGGGCGGCGACTGGTGAGTACGCCAAAAATTTTGACTAGC
GGAGGCTAGAAGGAGAGAGATGGGTGCGAGAGCGTCAGTATTAAGCGGGGGAGAATTAGATCGCGATGGG
AAAAAATTCGGTTAAGGCCAGGGGGAAAGAAAAAATATAAATTAAAACATATAGTATGGGCAAGCAGGGA
GCTAGAACGATTCGCAGTTAATCCTGGCCTGTTAGAAACATCAGAAGGCTGTAGACAAATACTGGGACAG
CTACAACCATCCCTTCAGACAGGATCAGAAGAACTTAGATCATTATATAATACAGTAGCAACCCTCTATT
GTGTGCATCAAAGGATAGAGATAAAAGACACCAAGGAAGCTTTAGACAAGATAGAGGAAGAGCAAAACAA
AAGTAAGACCACCGCACAGCAAGCGGCCGGCCGCTGATCTTCAGACCTGGAGGAGGAGATATGAGGGACA
ATTGGAGAAGTGAATTATATAAATATAAAGTAGTAAAAATTGAACCATTAGGAGTAGCACCCACCAAGGC
AAAGAGAAGAGTGGTGCAGAGAGAAAAAAGAGCAGTGGGAATAGGAGCTTTGTTCCTTGGGTTCTTGGGA
GCAGCAGGAAGCACTATGGGCGCAGCGTCAATGACGCTGACGGTACAGGCCAGACAATTATTGTCTGGTA
TAGTGCAGCAGCAGAACAATTTGCTGAGGGCTATTGAGGCGCAACAGCATCTGTTGCAACTCACAGTCTG
GGGCATCAAGCAGCTCCAGGCAAGAATCCTGGCTGTGGAAAGATACCTAAAGGATCAACAGCTCCTGGGG
ATTTGGGGTTGCTCTGGAAAACTCATTTGCACCACTGCTGTGCCTTGGAATGCTAGTTGGAGTAATAAAT
CTCTGGAACAGATTTGGAATCACACGACCTGGATGGAGTGGGACAGAGAAATTAACAATTACACAAGCTT
AATACACTCCTTAATTGAAGAATCGCAAAACCAGCAAGAAAAGAATGAACAAGAATTATTGGAATTAGAT
AAATGGGCAAGTTTGTGGAATTGGTTTAACATAACAAATTGGCTGTGGTATATAAAATTATTCATAATGA
TAGTAGGAGGCTTGGTAGGTTTAAGAATAGTTTTTGCTGTACTTTCTATAGTGAATAGAGTTAGGCAGGG
ATATTCACCATTATCGTTTCAGACCCACCTCCCAACCCCGAGGGGACCCGACAGGCCCGAAGGAATAGAA
GAAGAAGGTGGAGAGAGAGACAGAGACAGATCCATTCGATTAGTGAACGGATCTCGACGGTATCGCCTTT
AAAAGAAAAGGGGGGATTGGGGGGTACAGTGCAGGGGAAAGAATAGTAGACATAATAGCAACAGACATAC
AAACTAAAGAACTACAAAAACAAATTACAAAAATTCAAAATTTTCGGGTTTATTACAGGGACAGCAGAGA
TCCAGTTTATCGATGAGGCCCTTTCGTCTTCACTCGAGTTTACTCCCTATCAGTGATAGAGAACGTATGT
CGAGTTTACTCCCTATCAGTGATAGAGAACGATGTCGAGTTTACTCCCTATCAGTGATAGAGAACGTATG
TCGAGTTTACTCCCTATCAGTGATAGAGAACGTATGTCGAGTTTACTCCCTATCAGTGATAGAGAACGTA
TGTCGAGTTTATCCCTATCAGTGATAGAGAACGTATGTCGAGTTTACTCCCTATCAGTGATAGAGAACGT
ATGTCGAGGTAGGCGTGTACGGTGGGAGGCCTATATAAGCAGAGCTCGTTTAGTGAACCGTCAGATCGCC
TGGAGAAGGATCCACCATGGACGCTAACCGCCCGGGTGCGTTTGTGCTGAGCAGCGCGCCTTTAGCCGCG
CTGCACAACATGGCTGAGATGAAGACGTCGCTGTTCCCCTACGCGCTGCAGGGCCCGGCGGGCTTCAAGA
CACCCGCCCTAGGCAGCCTTGGCGCGCAGTTGCCTCTAGGCACTCCGCACGGCATCAGCGACATCCTGGG
ACGGCCGGTGGGCGCAGCGGGTGGCGGCCTCCTAGGAAGTCTGCCCCGTCTCAACGGGCTCGCCTCGTCT
GCAGGTGTCTACTTCGGGCCCGCAGCCGCCGTGGCTCGGGGCTACCCCAAGCCGCTGGCGGAACTGCCTG
GGCGCCCGCCCATCTTCTGGCCTGGGGTGGTGCAGGGCTCTCCCTGGAGGGACCCGCGACTGGCCGGCTC
CGCCCAAGCCGGCGGGGTCCTGGATAAGGATGGCAAGAAGAAACACTCGCGGCCGACTTTCTCCGGCCAG
CAGATCTTCGCGCTGGAGAAGACTTTCGAGCAGACCAAGTATTTGGCAGGCCCAGAGCGCGCGCGGCTTG
CCTACTCTCTGGGCATGACCGAGAGCCAAGTGAAGGTGTGGTTCCAGAATCGGCGGACCAAGTGGCGCAA
GCGGCACGCGGCAGAGATGGCGTCGGCTAAAAAGAAGCAAGACTCGGATGCCGAGAAGCTGAAGGTGGGT
GGCTCAGACGCGGAGGACGATGACGAATACAACCGGCCCCTGGACCCCAACTCCGATGACGAGAAGATCA
CGCGGCTTCTCAAAAAGCACAAACCCTCGAACTTGGCGCTCGTTAGCCCGTGTGGTGGCAGCGCGGGGGA
CGCCTTGTAGGAATTCTACCGGGTAGGGGAGGCGCTTTTCCCAAGGCAGTCTGGAGCATGCGCTTTAGCA
GCCCCGCTGGGCACTTGGCGCTACACAAGTGGCCTCTGGCCTCGCACACATTCCACATCCACCGGTAGGC
GCCAACCGGCTCCGTTCTTTGGTGGCCCCTTCGCGCCACCTTCTACTCCTCCCCTAGTCAGGAAGTTCCC
CCCCGCCCCGCAGCTCGCGTCGTGCAGGACGTGACAAATGGAAGTAGCACGTCTCACTAGTCTCGTGCAG
ATGGACAGCACCGCTGAGCAATGGAAGCGGGTAGGCCTTTGGGGCAGCGGCCAATAGCAGCTTTGCTCCT
TCGCTTTCTGGGCTCAGAGGCTGGGAAGGGGTGGGTCCGGGGGCGGGCTCAGGGGCGGGCTCAGGGGCGG
GGCGGGCGCCCGAAGGTCCTCCGGAGGCCCGGCATTCTGCACGCTTCAAAAGCGCACGTCTGCCGCGCTG
TTCTCCTCTTCCTCATCTCCGGGCCTTTCGACCTGCAGCCCAAGCTTACCATGACCGAGTACAAGCCCAC
GGTGCGCCTCGCCACCCGCGACGACGTCCCCAGGGCCGTACGCACCCTCGCCGCCGCGTTCGCCGACTAC
CCCGCCACGCGCCACACCGTCGATCCGGACCGCCACATCGAGCGGGTCACCGAGCTGCAAGAACTCTTCC
TCACGCGCGTCGGGCTCGACATCGGCAAGGTGTGGGTCGCGGACGACGGCGCCGCGGTGGCGGTCTGGAC
CACGCCGGAGAGCGTCGAAGCGGGGGCGGTGTTCGCCGAGATCGGCCCGCGCATGGCCGAGTTGAGCGGT
TCCCGGCTGGCCGCGCAGCAACAGATGGAAGGCCTCCTGGCGCCGCACCGGCCCAAGGAGCCCGCGTGGT
TCCTGGCCACCGTCGGCGTCTCGCCCGACCACCAGGGCAAGGGTCTGGGCAGCGCCGTCGTGCTCCCCGG
AGTGGAGGCGGCCGAGCGCGCCGGGGTGCCCGCCTTCCTGGAGACCTCCGCGCCCCGCAACCTCCCCTTC
TACGAGCGGCTCGGCTTCACCGTCACCGCCGACGTCGAGGTGCCCGAAGGACCGCGCACCTGGTGCATGA
CCCGCAAGCCCGGTGCCTGACGGGGCGCGTCTGGAACAATCAACCTCTGGATTACAAAATTTGTGAAAGA
TTGACTGGTATTCTTAACTATGTTGCTCCTTTTACGCTATGTGGATACGCTGCTTTAATGCCTTTGTATC
ATGCTATTGCTTCCCGTATGGCTTTCATTTTCTCCTCCTTGTATAAATCCTGGTTGCTGTCTCTTTATGA
GGAGTTGTGGCCCGTTGTCAGGCAACGTGGCGTGGTGTGCACTGTGTTTGCTGACGCAACCCCCACTGGT
TGGGGCATTGCCACCACCTGTCAGCTCCTTTCCGGGACTTTCGCTTTCCCCCTCCCTATTGCCACGGCGG
AACTCATCGCCGCCTGCCTTGCCCGCTGCTGGACAGGGGCTCGGCTGTTGGGCACTGACAATTCCGTGGT
GTTGTCGGGGAAGCTGACGTCCTTTCCATGGCTGCTCGCCTGTGTTGCCACCTGGATTCTGCGCGGGACG
TCCTTCTGCTACGTCCCTTCGGCCCTCAATCCAGCGGACCTTCCTTCCCGCGGCCTGCTGCCGGCTCTGC
GGCCTCTTCCGCGTCTTCGCCTTCGCCCTCAGACGAGTCGGATCTCCCTTTGGGCCGCCTCCCCGCCTGG
AATTAATTCTGCAGTCGAGACCTAGAAAAACATGGAGCAATCACAAGTAGCAATACAGCAGCTACCAATG
CTGATTGTGCCTGGCTAGAAGCACAAGAGGAGGAGGAGGTGGGTTTTTCCAGTCACACCTCAGGTACCTT
TAAGACCAATGACTTACAAGGCAGCTGTAGATCTTAGCCACTTTTTAAAAGAAAAGAGGGGACTGGAAGG
GCTAATTCACTCCCAACGAAGACAAGATATCCTTGATCTGTGGATCTACCACACACAAGGCTACTTCCCT
GATTAGCAGAACTACACACCAGGGCCAGGGGTCAGATATCCACTGACCTTTGGATGGTGCTACAAGCTAG
TACCAGTTGAGCCAGATAAGGTAGAAGAGGCCAATAAAGGAGAGAACACCAGCTTGTTACACCCTGTGAG
CCTGCATGGGATGGATGACCCGGAGAGAGAAGTGTTAGAGTGGAGGTTTGACAGCCGCCTAGCATTTCAT
CACGTGGCCCGAGAGCTGCATCCGGAGTACTTCAAGAACTGCTGATATCGAGCTTGCTACAAGGGACTTT
CCGCTGGGGACTTTCCAGGGAGGCGTGGCCTGGGCGGGACTGGGGAGTGGCGAGCCCTCAGATCCTGCAT
ATAAGCAGCTGCTTTTTGCCTGTACTGGGTCTCTCTGGTTAGACCAGATCTGAGCCTGGGAGCTCTCTGG
CTAACTAGGGAACCCACTGCTTAAGCCTCAATAAAGCTTGCCTTGAGTGCTTCAAGTAGTGTGTGCCCGT
CTGTTGTGTGACTCTGGTAACTAGAGATCCCTCAGACCCTTTTAGTCAGTGTGGAAAATCTCTAGCAGTA
GTAGTTCATGTCATCTTATTATTCAGTATTTATAACTTGCAAAGAAATGAATATCAGAGAGTGAGAGGCC
TTGACATTGCTAGCGTTTTACCGTCGACCTCTAGCTAGAGCTTGGCGTAATCATGGTCATAGCTGTTTCC
TGTGTGAAATTGTTATCCGCTCACAATTCCACACAACATACGAGCCGGAAGCATAAAGTGTAAAGCCTGG
GGTGCCTAATGAGTGAGCTAACTCACATTAATTGCGTTGCGCTCACTGCCCGCTTTCCAGTCGGGAAACC
TGTCGTGCCAGCTGCATTAATGAATCGGCCAACGCGCGGGGAGAGGCGGTTTGCGTATTGGGCGCTCTTC
CGCTTCCTCGCTCACTGACTCGCTGCGCTCGGTCGTTCGGCTGCGGCGAGCGGTATCAGCTCACTCAAAG
GCGGTAATACGGTTATCCACAGAATCAGGGGATAACGCAGGAAAGAACATGTGAGCAAAAGGCCAGCAAA
AGGCCAGGAACCGTAAAAAGGCCGCGTTGCTGGCGTTTTTCCATAGGCTCCGCCCCCCTGACGAGCATCA
CAAAAATCGACGCTCAAGTCAGAGGTGGCGAAACCCGACAGGACTATAAAGATACCAGGCGTTTCCCCCT
GGAAGCTCCCTCGTGCGCTCTCCTGTTCCGACCCTGCCGCTTACCGGATACCTGTCCGCCTTTCTCCCTT
CGGGAAGCGTGGCGCTTTCTCATAGCTCACGCTGTAGGTATCTCAGTTCGGTGTAGGTCGTTCGCTCCAA
GCTGGGCTGTGTGCACGAACCCCCCGTTCAGCCCGACCGCTGCGCCTTATCCGGTAACTATCGTCTTGAG
TCCAACCCGGTAAGACACGACTTATCGCCACTGGCAGCAGCCACTGGTAACAGGATTAGCAGAGCGAGGT
ATGTAGGCGGTGCTACAGAGTTCTTGAAGTGGTGGCCTAACTACGGCTACACTAGAAGAACAGTATTTGG
TATCTGCGCTCTGCTGAAGCCAGTTACCTTCGGAAAAAGAGTTGGTAGCTCTTGATCCGGCAAACAAACC
ACCGCTGGTAGCGGTTTTTTTGTTTGCAAGCAGCAGATTACGCGCAGAAAAAAAGGATCTCAAGAAGATC
CTTTGATCTTTTCTACGGGGTCTGACGCTCAGTGGAACGAAAACTCACGTTAAGGGATTTTGGTCATGAG
ATTATCAAAAAGGATCTTCACCTAGATCCTTTTAAATTAAAAATGAAGTTTTAAATCAATCTAAAGTATA
TATGAGTAAACTTGGTCTGACAGTTACCAATGCTTAATCAGTGAGGCACCTATCTCAGCGATCTGTCTAT
TTCGTTCATCCATAGTTGCCTGACTCCCCGTCGTGTAGATAACTACGATACGGGAGGGCTTACCATCTGG
CCCCAGTGCTGCAATGATACCGCGAGACCCACGCTCACCGGCTCCAGATTTATCAGCAATAAACCAGCCA
GCCGGAAGGGCCGAGCGCAGAAGTGGTCCTGCAACTTTATCCGCCTCCATCCAGTCTATTAATTGTTGCC
GGGAAGCTAGAGTAAGTAGTTCGCCAGTTAATAGTTTGCGCAACGTTGTTGCCATTGCTACAGGCATCGT
GGTGTCACGCTCGTCGTTTGGTATGGCTTCATTCAGCTCCGGTTCCCAACGATCAAGGCGAGTTACATGA
TCCCCCATGTTGTGCAAAAAAGCGGTTAGCTCCTTCGGTCCTCCGATCGTTGTCAGAAGTAAGTTGGCCG
CAGTGTTATCACTCATGGTTATGGCAGCACTGCATAATTCTCTTACTGTCATGCCATCCGTAAGATGCTT
TTCTGTGACTGGTGAGTACTCAACCAAGTCATTCTGAGAATAGTGTATGCGGCGACCGAGTTGCTCTTGC
CCGGCGTCAATACGGGATAATACCGCGCCACATAGCAGAACTTTAAAAGTGCTCATCATTGGAAAACGTT
CTTCGGGGCGAAAACTCTCAAGGATCTTACCGCTGTTGAGATCCAGTTCGATGTAACCCACTCGTGCACC
CAACTGATCTTCAGCATCTTTTACTTTCACCAGCGTTTCTGGGTGAGCAAAAACAGGAAGGCAAAATGCC
GCAAAAAAGGGAATAAGGGCGACACGGAAATGTTGAATACTCATACTCTTCCTTTTTCAATATTATTGAA
GCATTTATCAGGGTTATTGTCTCATGAGCGGATACATATTTGAATGTATTTAGAAAAATAAACAAATAGG
GGTTCCGCGCACATTTCCCCGAAAAGTGCCACCTGACGTCGACGGATCGGGAGATCAACTTGTTTATTGC
AGCTTATAATGGTTACAAATAAAGCAATAGCATCACAAATTTCACAAATAAAGCATTTTTTTCACTGCAT
TCTAGTTGTGGTTTGTCCAAACTCATCAATGTATCTTATCATGTCTGGATCAACTGGATAACTCAAGCTA
ACCAAAATCATCCCAAACTTCCCACCCCATACCCTATTACCACTGCCAATTACCTAGTGGTTTCATTTAC
TCTAAACCTGTGATTCCTCTGAATTATTTTCATTTTAAAGAAATTGTATTTGTTAAATATGTACTACAAA
CTTAGTAGTTTTTAAAGAAATTGTATTTGTTAAATATGTACTACAAACTTAGTAGT
Features (pLannotate 1.2.2; 23 found; start..end, strand, type, name):
    377..634     +  LTR            5' LTR (truncated): truncated 5' long terminal repeat (LTR) from HIV-1
    681..806     +  misc_feature   HIV-1 Ψ: packaging signal of human immunodeficiency virus type 1
    790..1128    +  CDS            HIV-1 gag (fragment): gag protein from human immunodeficiency virus 1; gag
   1303..1536    +  misc_feature   RRE: The Rev response element (RRE) of HIV-1 allows for Rev-dependent mRNA export from the nucleus to the cytoplasm.
   1913..2013    +  CDS            Rev (fragment): human immunodeficiency virus 1 (HIV-1) Rev protein; rev; enhances nuclear export of unspliced and incompletely spliced viral mRNAs
   2028..2144    +  misc_feature   cPPT/CTS: central polypurine tract and central termination sequence of HIV-1
   2206..2520    +  promoter       tight TRE promoter: Tet-responsive promoter PTight, consisting of seven tet operator sequences followed by the minimal CMV promoter
   2537..3367    +  CDS            NKX6-2: NKX62_HUMAN - Also known as GTX, NKX6B. Experimental evidence at protein level: Swiss-Prot protein existence level 1. Transcription factor with repressor activity involved in the regulation of axon-glial interactions at myelin paranodes in oligodendrocytes. Binds to the consensus DNA sequence 5'-(A/T)TTAATGA- 3'. In oligodendrocytes, binds to MBP and PLP1 promoter regions. From Homo sapiens (Human).
   3381..3880    +  promoter       PGK promoter: mouse phosphoglycerate kinase 1 promoter
   3901..4500    +  CDS            PuroR: puromycin N-acetyltransferase; pac from Streptomyces alboniger; confers resistance to puromycin
   4518..5106    +  misc_feature   WPRE: woodchuck hepatitis virus posttranscriptional regulatory element
   5123..5227    +  CDS            nef (fragment): NEF_HV1Z2 - Experimental evidence at protein level: Swiss-Prot protein existence level 1. Extracellular Nef protein targets CD4(+) T-lymphocytes for apoptosis by interacting with CXCR4 surface receptors. From Human immunodeficiency virus type 1 group M subtype D (isolate Z2/CDC-Z34) (HIV-1).
   5226..5642    +  CDS            nef (fragment): NEF_HV1BR - Experimental evidence at protein level: Swiss-Prot protein existence level 1. Extracellular Nef protein targets CD4(+) T-lymphocytes for apoptosis by interacting with CXCR4 surface receptors (PubMed:14990729). From Human immunodeficiency virus type 1 group M subtype B (isolate BRU/LAI) (HIV-1).
   5690..5947    +  LTR            5' LTR (truncated): truncated 5' long terminal repeat (LTR) from HIV-1
   6100..6116    -  protein_bind   lac operator: The lac repressor binds to the lac operator to inhibit transcription in E. coli. This inhibition can be relieved by adding lactose or isopropyl-β-D-thiogalactopyranoside (IPTG). lac repressor encoded by lacI
   6124..6154    -  promoter       lac promoter: promoter for the E. coli lac operon
   6169..6190    -  protein_bind   CAP binding site: CAP binding activates transcription in the presence of cAMP. E. coli catabolite activator protein
   6203..6295    -  CDS            lacI (fragment): lac repressor; lacI; The lac repressor binds to the lac operator to inhibit transcription in E. coli. This inhibition can be relieved by adding lactose or isopropyl-β-D-thiogalactopyranoside (IPTG).
   6478..7063    -  rep_origin     ori: high-copy-number ColE1/pMB1/pBR322/pUC origin of replication
   7234..8094    -  CDS            AmpR: β-lactamase; bla; confers resistance to ampicillin, carbenicillin, and related antibiotics
   8095..8199    -  promoter       AmpR promoter: bla
   8247..8381    +  polyA_signal   SV40 poly(A) signal: SV40 polyadenylation signal
   8596..329     +  CDS            nef (fragment) (across the origin): NEF_HV1BR - Experimental evidence at protein level: Swiss-Prot protein existence level 1. Extracellular Nef protein targets CD4(+) T-lymphocytes for apoptosis by interacting with CXCR4 surface receptors (PubMed:14990729). From Human immunodeficiency virus type 1 group M subtype B (isolate BRU/LAI) (HIV-1).
