[The description below was written by a language model from this plasmid's Addgene catalogue record and pLannotate feature annotations shown in this document.]
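Description:
pLVX-Tight-Puro_Nkx6.2 is an HIV-1-based lentiviral expression plasmid built on the Clontech pLVX-Tight-Puro backbone, carrying the mouse homeodomain transcription factor Nkx6.2 (Nkx6-2, also called Gtx) under doxycycline-regulated control. The whole plasmid is about 8.6 kb. It is propagated in E. coli through a high-copy ColE1/pUC-type origin and an ampicillin resistance gene. Remnants of lac regulatory sequence and an SV40 poly(A) signal sit in the bacterial backbone.

The region between the two annotated HIV-1 LTRs contains the elements needed for packaging and transduction. These are the Ψ packaging signal with an adjoining gag fragment, the Rev response element for Rev-dependent export of the genomic RNA, and the cPPT/CTS, which aids nuclear import of the reverse-transcribed genome. Short nef- and rev-derived fragments flagged by the annotation are residual viral sequence rather than functional genes.

The payload begins with the PTight promoter, seven tet operators fused to a minimal CMV promoter, which drives the Nkx6.2 coding sequence of roughly 830 bp. The automated annotation matched this sequence to the human orthologue, but the catalogue records the insert as mouse. PTight is silent unless a Tet transactivator is present. None is encoded here, so one must be supplied separately, for example from a second vector. Downstream, a mouse PGK promoter constitutively expresses puromycin N-acetyltransferase for selection of transduced cells, and a WPRE enhances transcript expression.

The associated publication concerns transcription factor-mediated reprogramming of fibroblasts into myelinogenic oligodendrocyte progenitor cells, in keeping with inducible delivery of Nkx6.2.
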