Addgene plasmid #64846: pLVX-Tight-Puro_Nkx6.2
Purpose: A lentiviral vector for the expression of mouse Nkx6.2 under doxycyline control
Depositing lab: Paul Tesar. Depositing organization: Case Western Reserve University. Publication: Transcription factor-mediated reprogramming of fibroblasts to expandable, myelinogenic oligodendrocyte progenitor cells. Najm FJ, Lager AM, Zaremba A, Wyatt K, Caprariello AV, Factor DC, Karl RT, Maeda T, Miller RH, Tesar PJ. Nat Biotechnol. 2013 May;31(5):426-33. doi: 10.1038/nbt.2561. Epub 2013 Apr 14. PubMed 23584611.
Backbone
  Vector backbone: pLVX-Tight-Puro
  Backbone manufacturer: Clontech
  Backbone size w/o insert (bp): 7791
  Total vector size (bp): 8596
  Vector type: Mammalian Expression, Bacterial Expression, Lentiviral
  Selectable markers: Puromycin
Growth in bacteria
  Bacterial resistance: Ampicillin, 100 μg/mL
  Growth temperature: 37°C
  Growth strain: Top10
  Copy number: High Copy
Gene/Insert
  Gene/Insert name: Nkx6.2
  Species: M. musculus (mouse)
  Entrez Gene: Nkx6-2 (a.k.a. Gtx, Nkx6.2)
Terms and licenses: Academic/Nonprofit Terms; Industry Terms: Not Available to Industry
How to cite: pLVX-Tight-Puro_Nkx6.2 was a gift from Paul Tesar (Addgene plasmid # 64846 ; http://n2t.net/addgene:64846 ; RRID:Addgene_64846)
