>Addgene plasmid #64846 | pLVX-Tight-Puro_Nkx6.2 | addgene partial sequence | sequence record 112301 | pCEP-fwd 5'-AGAGCTCGTTTAGTGAACCG-3'
ATGGACGCTAACCGCCCGGGTGCGTTTGTGCTGAGCAGCGCGCCTTTAGCCGCGCTGCACAACATGGCTG
AGATGAAGACGTCGCTGTTCCCCTACGCGCTGCAGGGCCCGGCGGGCTTCAAGACACCCGCCCTAGGCAG
CCTTGGCGCGCAGTTGCCTCTAGGCACTCCGCACGGCATCAGCGACATCCTGGGACGGCCGGTGGGCGCA
GCGGGTGGCGGCCTCCTAGGAAGTCTGCCCCGTCTCAACGGGCTCGCCTCGTCTGCAGGTGTCTACTTCG
GGCCCGCAGCCGCCGTGGCTCGGGGCTACCCCAAGCCGCTGGCGGAACTGCCTGGGCGCCCGCCCATCTT
CTGGCCTGGGGTGGTGCAGGGCTCTCCCTGGAGGGACCCGCGACTGGCCGGCTCCGCCCAAGCCGGCGGG
GTCCTGGATAAGGATGGCAAGAAGAAACACTCGCGGCCGACTTTCTCCGGCCAGCAGATCTTCGCGCTGG
AGAAGACTTTCGAGCAGACCAAGTATTTGGCAGGCCCAGAGCGCGCGCGGCTTGCCTACTCTCTGGGCAT
GACCGAGAGCCAAGTGAAGGTGTGGTTCCAGAATCGGCGGACCAAGTGGCGCAAGCGGCACGCGGCAGAG
ATGGCGTCGGCTAAAAAGAAGCAAGACTCGGATGCCGAGAAGCTGAAGGTGGGTGGCTCAGACGCGGAGG
ACGATGACGAATACAACCGGCCCCTGGACCCCAACTCCGATGACGAGAAGATCACGCGGCTTCTCAAAAA
GCACAAACCCTCGAACTTGGCGCTCGTTAGCCCGTGTGGTGGCAGCGCGGGGGACGCCTTGTAGGAATTC
TACCGGGTAGGGGAGGCGCTTTTCCCAAGGCAGTCTGGAGCATGCGCTTTAGCAGCCCCGCTGGGCACTT
GGCGCTACACAAGTGGCCTCTGGCCTCGCACACATTCCACATCCACCGGTAGGCGCCAACCGGCTCCGTT
CTTTGGTGGCCC
