>Addgene plasmid #64846 | pLVX-Tight-Puro_Nkx6.2 | addgene partial sequence | sequence record 112305 | pPHAGE-3 5'-GCT CCA GAC TGC CTT GGG AAA AGC-3'
CTACAAGGCGTCCCCCGCGCTGCCACCACACGGGCTAACGAGCGCCAAGTTCGAGGGTTTGTGCTTTTTG
AGAAGCCGCGTGATCTTCTCGTCATCGGAGTTGGGGTCCAGGGGCCGGTTGTATTCGTCATCGTCCTCCG
CGTCTGAGCCACCCACCTTCAGCTTCTCGGCATCCGAGTCTTGCTTCTTTTTAGCCGACGCCATCTCTGC
CGCGTGCCGCTTGCGCCACTTGGTCCGCCGATTCTGGAACCACACCTTCACTTGGCTCTCGGTCATGCCC
AGAGAGTAGGCAAGCCGCGCGCGCTCTGGGCCTGCCAAATACTTGGTCTGCTCGAAAGTCTTCTCCAGCG
CGAAGATCTGCTGGCCGGAGAAAGTCGGCCGCGAGTGTTTCTTCTTGCCATCCTTATCCAGGACCCCGCC
GGCTTGGGCGGAGCCGGCCAGTCGCGGGTCCCTCCAGGGAGAGCCCTGCACCACCCCAGGCCAGAAGATG
GGCGGGCGCCCAGGCAGTTCCGCCAGCGGCTTGGGGTAGCCCCGAGCCACGGCGGCTGCGGGCCCGAAGT
AGACACCTGCAGACGAGGCGAGCCCGTTGAGACGGGGCAGACTTCCTAGGAGGCCGCCACCCGCTGCGCC
CACCGGCCGTCCCAGGATGTCGCTGATGCCGTGCGGAGTGCCTAGAGGCAACTGCGCGCCAAGGCTGCCT
AGGGCGGGTGTCTTGAAGCCCGCCGGGCCCTGCAGCGCGTAGGGGAACAGCGACGTCTTCATCTCAGCCA
TGTTGTGCAGCGCGGCTAAAGGCGCGCTGCTCAGCACAAACGCACCCGGGCGGTTAGCGTCCATGGTGGA
TCCTTCTCCAGGCGATCTGACGGTTCACTAAACGAGCTCTGCTTATATAGGCCTCCCACCGTACACGCCT
ACCTCGACATACGTTCTCTATCACTGATAGGGAGTAAACTCGACATACGTTCTCTATCACTGATAGGGAT
AAACTCGACATACGTTCTCTATCACTGATAGGGAGTAAACTCGACATACGTTCTCTATCACTGATAGGGA
GTAAACTCGACATACGTTCTCTATCACTGATAGGGAGTAAACTCGACATCGTT
